>Addgene plasmid #197165 | pAAV-CAG-miRFP720-P2A-GFP | addgene full sequence | sequence record 387192 | Addgene NGS Result
TATCTACGTAGCCATGCTCTAGGAAGAGTACCATTGACGTCAATAATGACGTATGTTCCCATAGTAACGC
CAATAGGGACTTTCCATTGACGTCAATGGGTGGAGTATTTACGGTAAACTGCCCACTTGGCAGTACATCA
AGTGTATCATATGCCAAGTACGCCCCCTATTGACGTCAATGACGGTAAATGGCCCGCCTGGCATTATGCC
CAGTACATGACCTTATGGGACTTTCCTACTTGGCAGTACATCTACGTATTAGTCATCGCTATTACCATGG
TCGAGGTGAGCCCCACGTTCTGCTTCACTCTCCCCATCTCCCCCCCCTCCCCACCCCCAATTTTGTATTT
ATTTATTTTTTAATTATTTTGTGCAGCGATGGGGGCGGGGGGGGGGGGGGGGCGCGCGCCAGGCGGGGCG
GGGCGGGGCGAGGGGCGGGGCGGGGCGAGGCGGAGAGGTGCGGCGGCAGCCAATCAGAGCGGCGCGCTCC
GAAAGTTTCCTTTTATGGCGAGGCGGCGGCGGCGGCGGCCCTATAAAAAGCGAAGCGCGCGGCGGGCGGG
AGTCGCTGCGCGCTGCCTTCGCCCCGTGCCCCGCTCCGCCGCCGCCTCGCGCCGCCCGCCCCGGCTCTGA
CTGACCGCGTTACTCCCACAGGTGAGCGGGCGGGACGGCCCTTCTCCTCCGGGCTGTAATTAGCGCTTGG
TTTAATGACGGCTTGTTTCTTTTCTGTGGCTGCGTGAAAGCCTTGAGGGGCTCCGGGAGGGCCCTTTGTG
CGGGGGGAGCGGCTCGGGGCTGTCCGCGGGGGGACGGCTGCCTTCGGGGGGGACGGGGCAGGGCGGGGTT
CGGCTTCTGGCGTGTGACCGGCGGCTCTAGAGCCTCTGCTAACCATGTTCATGCCTTCTTCTTTTTCCTA
CAGCTCCTGGGCAACGTGCTGGTTATTGTGCTGTCTCATCATTTTGGCAAAGAATTGGATCCGGTACCCC
ACCATGGCGGAAGGCTCCGTCGCCAGGCAGCCTGACCTCTTGACCTGCGACGATGAGCCGATCCATATCC
CCGGTGCCATCCAACCGCATGGACTGCTGCTCGCCCTCGCCGCCGACATGACGATCGTTGCCGGCAGCGA
CAACCTTCCCGAACTCACCGGACTGGCGATCGGCGCCCTGATCGGCCGCTCTGCGGCCGATGTCTTCGAC
TCGGAGACGCACAACCGTCTGACGATCGCCTTGGCCGAGCCCGGGGCGGCCGTCGGAGCACCGATCACTG
TCGGCTTCACGATGCGAAAGGACGCAGGCTTCATCGGCTCCTGGCATCGCCATGATCAGCTCATCTTCCT
CGAGCTCGAGCCTCCCCAGCGGGACGTCGCCGAGCCGCAGGCGTTCTTCCGCCGCACCAACAGCGCCATC
CGCCGCCTGCAGGCCGCCGAAACCTTGGAAAGCGCCTGCGCCGCCGCGGCGCAAGAGGTGCGGAAGATTA
CCGGCTTCGATCGGGTGATGATCTATCGCTTCGCCTCCGACTTCAGCGGGTCCGTGATCGCAGAGGATCG
GTGCGCCGAGGTCGAGTCAAAACTAGGCCTGCACTATCCTGCCTCATTCATCCCGGCGCAGGCCCGTCGG
CTCTATACCATCAACCCGGTACGGATCATTCCCGATATCAATTATCGGCCGGTGCCGGTCACCCCAGACC
TCAATCCGGTCACCGGGCGGCCGATTGATCTTAGCTTCGCCATCCTGCGCAGCGTCTCGCCCAACCATCT
GGAGTTCATGCGCAACATAGGCATGCACGGCACGATGTCGATCTCGATTTTGCGCGGCGAGCGACTGTGG
GGATTGATCGTTTGCCATCACCGAACGCCGTACTACGTCGATCTCGATGGCCGCCAAGCCTGCAAGAGAG
TCGCCGAGAGACTGGCCACCCAGATCGGCGTGATGGAAGAGCGACCGGTTCACGTGGGAAGTGGGGCTAC
AAACTTCTCACTGCTGAAACAGGCCGGGGATGTGGAGGAAAACCCAGGACCACACGTGACTAGTGTGAGC
AAGGGCGAGGAGCTGTTCACCGGGGTGGTGCCCATCCTGGTCGAGCTGGACGGCGACGTAAACGGCCACA
AGTTCAGCGTGTCCGGCGAGGGCGAGGGCGATGCCACCTACGGCAAGCTGACCCTGAAGTTCATCTGCAC
CACCGGCAAGCTGCCCGTGCCCTGGCCCACCCTCGTGACCACCCTGACCTACGGCGTGCAGTGCTTCAGC
CGCTACCCCGACCACATGAAGCAGCACGACTTCTTCAAGTCCGCCATGCCCGAAGGCTACGTCCAGGAGC
GCACCATCTTCTTCAAGGACGACGGCAACTACAAGACCCGCGCCGAGGTGAAGTTCGAGGGCGACACCCT
GGTGAACCGCATCGAGCTGAAGGGCATCGACTTCAAGGAGGACGGCAACATCCTGGGGCACAAGCTGGAG
TACAACTACAACAGCCACAACGTCTATATCATGGCCGACAAGCAGAAGAACGGCATCAAGGTGAACTTCA
AGATCCGCCACAACATCGAGGACGGCAGCGTGCAGCTCGCCGACCACTACCAGCAGAACACCCCCATCGG
CGACGGCCCCGTGCTGCTGCCCGACAACCACTACCTGAGCACCCAGTCCGCCCTGAGCAAAGACCCCAAC
GAGAAGCGCGATCACATGGTCCTGCTGGAGTTCGTGACCGCCGCCGGGATCACTCTCGGCATGGACGAGC
TGTACAAGTAAGAATTCGATATCAAGCTTATCGATAATCAACCTCTGGATTACAAAATTTGTGAAAGATT
GACTGGTATTCTTAACTATGTTGCTCCTTTTACGCTATGTGGATACGCTGCTTTAATGCCTTTGTATCAT
GCTATTGCTTCCCGTATGGCTTTCATTTTCTCCTCCTTGTATAAATCCTGGTTGCTGTCTCTTTATGAGG
AGTTGTGGCCCGTTGTCAGGCAACGTGGCGTGGTGTGCACTGTGTTTGCTGACGCAACCCCCACTGGTTG
GGGCATTGCCACCACCTGTCAGCTCCTTTCCGGGACTTTCGCTTTCCCCCTCCCTATTGCCACGGCGGAA
CTCATCGCCGCCTGCCTTGCCCGCTGCTGGACAGGGGCTCGGCTGTTGGGCACTGACAATTCCGTGGTGT
TGTCGGGGAAATCATCGTCCTTTCCTTGGCTGCTCGCCTGTGTTGCCACCTGGATTCTGCGCGGGACGTC
CTTCTGCTACGTCCCTTCGGCCCTCAATCCAGCGGACCTTCCTTCCCGCGGCCTGCTGCCGGCTCTGCGG
CCTCTTCCGCGTCTTCGCCTTCGCCCTCAGACGAGTCGGATCTCCCTTTGGGCCGCCTCCCCGCATCGAT
ACCGTCGACCCGGGCGGCCGCTTCGAGCAGACATGATAAGATACATTGATGAGTTTGGACAAACCACAAC
TAGAATGCAGTGAAAAAAATGCTTTATTTGTGAAATTTGTGATGCTATTGCTTTATTTGTAACCATTATA
AGCTGCAATAAACAAGTTAACAACAACAATTGCATTCATTTTATGTTTCAGGTTCAGGGGGAGATGTGGG
AGGTTTTTTAAAGCAAGTAAAACCTCTACAAATGTGGTAAAATCGATAAGGATCTTCCTAGAGCATGGCT
ACGTAGATAAGTAGCATGGCGGGTTAATCATTAACTACAAGGAACCCCTAGTGATGGAGTTGGCCACTCC
CTCTCTGCGCGCTCGCTCGCTCACTGAGGCCGGGCGACCAAAGGTCGCCCGACGCCCGGGCTTTGCCCGG
GCGGCCTCAGTGAGCGAGCGAGCGCGCAGCTGCATTAATGAATCGGCCAACGCGCGGGGAGAGGCGGTTT
GCGTATTGGGCGCTCTTCCGCTTCCTCGCTCACTGACTCGCTGCGCTCGGTCGTTCGGCTGCGGCGAGCG
GTATCAGCTCACTCAAAGGCGGTAATACGGTTATCCACAGAATCAGGGGATAACGCAGGAAAGAACATGT
GAGCAAAAGGCCAGCAAAAGGCCAGGAACCGTAAAAAGGCCGCGTTGCTGGCGTTTTTCCATAGGCTCCG
CCCCCCTGACGAGCATCACAAAAATCGACGCTCAAGTCAGAGGTGGCGAAACCCGACAGGACTATAAAGA
TACCAGGCGTTTCCCCCTGGAAGCTCCCTCGTGCGCTCTCCTGTTCCGACCCTGCCGCTTACCGGATACC
TGTCCGCCTTTCTCCCTTCGGGAAGCGTGGCGCTTTCTCATAGCTCACGCTGTAGGTATCTCAGTTCGGT
GTAGGTCGTTCGCTCCAAGCTGGGCTGTGTGCACGAACCCCCCGTTCAGCCCGACCGCTGCGCCTTATCC
GGTAACTATCGTCTTGAGTCCAACCCGGTAAGACACGACTTATCGCCACTGGCAGCAGCCACTGGTAACA
GGATTAGCAGAGCGAGGTATGTAGGCGGTGCTACAGAGTTCTTGAAGTGGTGGCCTAACTACGGCTACAC
TAGAAGAACAGTATTTGGTATCTGCGCTCTGCTGAAGCCAGTTACCTTCGGAAAAAGAGTTGGTAGCTCT
TGATCCGGCAAACAAACCACCGCTGGTAGCGGTGGTTTTTTTGTTTGCAAGCAGCAGATTACGCGCAGAA
AAAAAGGATCTCAAGAAGATCCTTTGATCTTTTCTACGGGGTCTGACGCTCAGTGGAACGAAAACTCACG
TTAAGGGATTTTGGTCATGAGATTATCAAAAAGGATCTTCACCTAGATCCTTTTAAATTAAAAATGAAGT
TTTAAATCAATCTAAAGTATATATGAGTAAACTTGGTCTGACAGTTACCAATGCTTAATCAGTGAGGCAC
CTATCTCAGCGATCTGTCTATTTCGTTCATCCATAGTTGCCTGACTCCCCGTCGTGTAGATAACTACGAT
ACGGGAGGGCTTACCATCTGGCCCCAGTGCTGCAATGATACCGCGAGACCCACGCTCACCGGCTCCAGAT
TTATCAGCAATAAACCAGCCAGCCGGAAGGGCCGAGCGCAGAAGTGGTCCTGCAACTTTATCCGCCTCCA
TCCAGTCTATTAATTGTTGCCGGGAAGCTAGAGTAAGTAGTTCGCCAGTTAATAGTTTGCGCAACGTTGT
TGCCATTGCTACAGGCATCGTGGTGTCACGCTCGTCGTTTGGTATGGCTTCATTCAGCTCCGGTTCCCAA
CGATCAAGGCGAGTTACATGATCCCCCATGTTGTGCAAAAAAGCGGTTAGCTCCTTCGGTCCTCCGATCG
TTGTCAGAAGTAAGTTGGCCGCAGTGTTATCACTCATGGTTATGGCAGCACTGCATAATTCTCTTACTGT
CATGCCATCCGTAAGATGCTTTTCTGTGACTGGTGAGTACTCAACCAAGTCATTCTGAGAATAGTGTATG
CGGCGACCGAGTTGCTCTTGCCCGGCGTCAATACGGGATAATACCGCGCCACATAGCAGAACTTTAAAAG
TGCTCATCATTGGAAAACGTTCTTCGGGGCGAAAACTCTCAAGGATCTTACCGCTGTTGAGATCCAGTTC
GATGTAACCCACTCGTGCACCCAACTGATCTTCAGCATCTTTTACTTTCACCAGCGTTTCTGGGTGAGCA
AAAACAGGAAGGCAAAATGCCGCAAAAAAGGGAATAAGGGCGACACGGAAATGTTGAATACTCATACTCT
TCCTTTTTCAATATTATTGAAGCATTTATCAGGGTTATTGTCTCATGAGCGGATACATATTTGAATGTAT
TTAGAAAAATAAACAAATAGGGGTTCCGCGCACATTTCCCCGAAAAGTGCCACCTAAATTGTAAGCGTTA
ATATTTTGTTAAAATTCGCGTTAAATTTTTGTTAAATCAGCTCATTTTTTAACCAATAGGCCGAAATCGG
CAAAATCCCTTATAAATCAAAAGAATAGACCGAGATAGGGT
[37 nt withheld, positions 5922-5958]
AAAGAACGTGGACTCCAACGTCAAAGG
[49 nt withheld, positions 5986-6034]
T
[91 nt withheld, positions 6036-6126]
G
[124 nt withheld, positions 6128-6251]
CCCATTCGCCATTCAGGCTGCGCAACTGTTGGGAAGGGCGATCGGTGCGGGCCTCTTCGCTATTACGCCA
GCTGCGCGCTCGCTCGCTCACTGAGGCCGCCCGGGCAAAGCCCGGGCGTCGGGCGACCTTTGGTCGCCCG
GCCTCAGTGAGCGAGCGAGCGCGCAGAGAGGGAGTGGCCAACTCCATCACTAGGGGTTCCTTGTAGTTAA
TGATTAACCCGCCATGCTACT
Features (pLannotate 1.2.2; 19 found; start..end, strand, type, name):
     31..279     +  enhancer       CMV enhancer (fragment): human cytomegalovirus immediate early enhancer
    281..558     +  promoter       chicken β-actin promoter: No description available
    559..694     +  intron         hybrid intron (fragment): hybrid between chicken β-actin (CBA) and minute virus of mice (MMV) introns (Gray et al., 2011)
    783..913     +  intron         chimeric intron (fragment): chimera between introns from chicken β-actin and rabbit β-globin
    911..973     +  CDS            HBB (fragment): HBB_LEPEU - Experimental evidence at protein level: Swiss-Prot protein existence level 1. Involved in oxygen transport from the lung to the various peripheral tissues. From Lepus europaeus (European hare).
    984..1931    +  CDS            miRFP720: miRFP720 is a basic (constitutively fluorescent) near ir fluorescent protein published in 2018, derived from Rhodopseudomonas palustris. It has low acid sensitivity. It requires the cofactor biliverdin for fluorescence.
   2025..2741    +  CDS            EGFP: the original enhanced GFP (Yang et al., 1996) mammalian codon-optimized
   2742..2766    +  misc_feature   MCS (fragment): pBluescript multiple cloning site
   2766..3354    +  misc_feature   WPRE: woodchuck hepatitis virus posttranscriptional regulatory element
   3397..3518    -  polyA_signal   SV40 poly(A) signal: SV40 polyadenylation signal
   3541..3609    -  CDS            large T antigen (fragment): large T antigen from SV40 (simian virus 40)
   3680..3813    +  repeat_region  AAV2 ITR: inverted terminal repeat of adeno-associated virus serotype 2 inverted
   3807..3863    -  CDS            lacI (fragment): lac repressor; lacI; The lac repressor binds to the lac operator to inhibit transcription in E. coli. This inhibition can be relieved by adding lactose or isopropyl-β-D-thiogalactopyranoside (IPTG).
   4046..4634    -  rep_origin     ori: high-copy-number ColE1/pMB1/pBR322/pUC origin of replication
   4805..5665    -  CDS            AmpR: β-lactamase; bla; confers resistance to ampicillin, carbenicillin, and related antibiotics
   5666..5770    -  promoter       AmpR promoter: bla
   5823..6251    -  rep_origin     f1 ori (sequence partly withheld): f1 bacteriophage origin of replication; arrow indicates direction of (+) strand synthesis
   6256..6325    -  CDS            lacZα (fragment): LacZα fragment of β-galactosidase; lacZ fragment
   6320..6452    -  repeat_region  AAV2 ITR (fragment): inverted terminal repeat of adeno-associated virus serotype 2 inverted
