[The description below was written by a language model from this plasmid's Addgene catalogue record and pLannotate feature annotations shown in this document.]
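Description:
pAAV-CAG-miRFP720-P2A-GFP is an adeno-associated virus transfer plasmid built on the pAAV-CAG-WPRE backbone for expressing a near-infrared fluorescent protein together with a green reference fluorophore in mammalian cells. The 6.5 kb plasmid is maintained in E. coli through a high-copy ColE1/pUC-type origin and selected with ampicillin via the β-lactamase gene. An f1 phage origin is also present. Two AAV2 inverted terminal repeats flank the expression cassette (one annotated as a fragment), and these supply the cis signals needed for replication and packaging of the intervening DNA into AAV particles when rep, cap and helper functions are provided in trans. Short hits to lacI, lacZα, SV40 large T antigen and rabbit-type β-globin coding sequence appear to be backbone or intron remnants rather than functional genes.

Expression is driven by the CAG promoter, annotated here as a CMV enhancer fragment, the chicken β-actin promoter and chimeric β-actin/β-globin intron sequence, which gives strong, broadly active transcription. The open reading frame encodes miRFP720, a monomeric near-infrared protein derived from a Rhodopseudomonas palustris bacteriophytochrome that needs the cofactor biliverdin to fluoresce, followed by EGFP. The gap between the two annotated coding regions corresponds to the P2A self-cleaving peptide named in the construct, which yields the two proteins separately from one transcript. The catalogue lists mouse as the insert species, although neither fluorescent protein is of mouse origin. A WPRE and an SV40 polyadenylation signal downstream enhance transcript stability and processing. Co-translated GFP can serve as an internal reference for normalizing near-infrared signal to expression level, which fits the associated study's quantitative comparison of near-infrared fluorescent proteins.
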