Addgene plasmid #197165: pAAV-CAG-miRFP720-P2A-GFP
Purpose: Expresses the protein of miRFP720-P2A-GFP in mammalian cells
Depositing lab: Kiryl Piatkevich. Depositing organization: Westlake University. Publication: Quantitative assessment of near-infrared fluorescent proteins. Zhang H, Papadaki S, Sun X, Wang X, Drobizhev M, Yao L, Rehbock M, Koster RW, Wu L, Namikawa K, Piatkevich KD. Nat Methods. 2023 Sep 4. doi: 10.1038/s41592-023-01975-z. PubMed 37666982.
Backbone
  Vector backbone: pAAV-CAG-WPRE
  Vector type: AAV
Growth in bacteria
  Bacterial resistance: Ampicillin, 100 μg/mL
  Growth temperature: 37°C
  Growth strain: NEB Stable
  Copy number: High Copy
Gene/Insert
  Gene/Insert name: miRFP720-P2A-GFP
  Species: M. musculus (mouse)
  Cloning method: Gibson Cloning
Terms and licenses: Academic/Nonprofit Terms; Industry Terms: Not Available to Industry
Depositor comments: Please visit https://www.researchsquare.com/article/rs-797586/v1 for preprint.
How to cite: pAAV-CAG-miRFP720-P2A-GFP was a gift from Kiryl Piatkevich (Addgene plasmid # 197165 ; http://n2t.net/addgene:197165 ; RRID:Addgene_197165)
